>Addgene plasmid #186139 | His10-B1 Integrin | addgene full sequence | sequence record 365818 | Addgene NGS Result
TTGAGATCCTTTTTTTCTGCGCGTAATCTGCTGCTTGCAAACAAAAAAACCACCGCTACCAGCGGTGGTT
TGTTTGCCGGATCAAGAGCTACCAACTCTTTTTCCGAAGGTAACTGGCTTCAGCAGAGCGCAGATACCAA
ATACTGTCCTTCTAGTGTAGCCGTAGTTAGGCCACCACTTCAAGAACTCTGTAGCACCGCCTACATACCT
CGCTCTGCTAATCCTGTTACCAGTGGCTGCTGCCAGTGGCGATAAGTCGTGTCTTACCGGGTTGGACTCA
AGACGATAGTTACCGGATAAGGCGCAGCGGTCGGGCTGAACGGGGGGTTCGTGCACACAGCCCAGCTTGG
AGCGAACGACCTACACCGAACTGAGATACCTACAGCGTGAGCTATGAGAAAGCGCCACGCTTCCCGAAGG
GAGAAAGGCGGACAGGTATCCGGTAAGCGGCAGGGTCGGAACAGGAGAGCGCACGAGGGAGCTTCCAGGG
GGAAACGCCTGGTATCTTTATAGTCCTGTCGGGTTTCGCCACCTCTGACTTGAGCGTCGATTTTTGTGAT
GCTCGTCAGGGGGGCGGAGCCTATGGAAAAACGCCAGCAACGCGGCCTTTTTACGGTTCCTGGCCTTTTG
CTGGCCTTTTGCTCACATGTTCTTTCCTGCGTTATCCCCTGATTCTGTGGATAACCGTATTACCGCCTTT
GAGTGAGCTGATACCGCTCGCCGCAGCCGAACGACCGAGCGCAGCGAGTCAGTGAGCGAGGAAGCGGAAG
AGCGCCTGATGCGGTATTTTCTCCTTACGCATCTGTGCGGTATTTCACACCGCATGTGGTGCACTCTCAG
TACACCGCATGTGGTGCACTCTCAGTACAATCTGCTCTGATGCCGCATAGTTAAGCCAGTATACACTCCG
CTATCGCTACGTGACTGGGTCATGGCTGCGCCCCGACACCCGCCAACACCCGCTGACGCGCCCTGACGGG
CTTGTCTGCTCCCGGCATCCGCTTACAGACAAGCTGTGACCGTCTCCGGGAGCTGCATGTGTCAGAGGTT
TTCACCGTCATCACCGAAACGCGCGAGGCAGCTGCGGTAAAGCTCATCAGCGTGGTCGTGCAGCGATTCA
CAGATGTCTGCCTGTTCATCCGCGTCCAGCTCGTTGAGTTTCTCCAGAAGCGTTAATGTCTGGCTTCTGA
TAAAGCGGGCCATGTTAAGGGCGGTTTTTTCCTGTTTGGTCACTGATGCCTCCGTGTAAGGGGGATTTCT
GTTCATGGGGGTAATGATACCGATGAAACGAGAGAGGATGCTCACGATACGGGTTACTGATGATGAACAT
GCCCGGTTACTGGAACGTTGTGAGGGTAAACAACTGGCGGTATGGATGCGGCGGGACCAGAGAAAAATCA
CTCAGGGTCAATGCCAGCGCTTCGTTAATACAGATGTAGGTGTTCCACAGGGTAGCCAGCAGCATCCTGC
GATGCAGATCCGGAACATAATGGTGCAGGGCGCTGACTTCCGCGTTTCCAGACTTTACGAAACACGGAAA
CCGAAGACCATTCATGTTGTTGCTCAGGTCGCAGACGTTTTGCAGCAGCAGTCGCTTCACGTTCGCTCGC
GTATCGGTGATTCATTCTGCTAACCAGTAAGGCAACCCCGCCAGCCTAGCCGGGTCCTCAACGACAGGAG
CACGATCATGCGCACCCGTGGCCAGGACCCAACGCTGCCCGAAATTCCGACACCATCGAATGGTGCAAAA
CCTTTCGCGGTATGGCATGATAGCGCCCGGAAGAGAGTCAATTCAGGGTGGTGAATGTGAAACCAGTAAC
GTTATACGATGTCGCAGAGTATGCCGGTGTCTCTTATCAGACCGTTTCCCGCGTGGTGAACCAGGCCAGC
CACGTTTCTGCGAAAACGCGGGAAAAAGTGGAAGCGGCGATGGCGGAGCTGAATTACATTCCCAACCGCG
TGGCACAACAACTGGCGGGCAAACAGTCGTTGCTGATTGGCGTTGCCACCTCCAGTCTGGCCCTGCACGC
GCCGTCGCAAATTGTCGCGGCGATTAAATCTCGCGCCGATCAACTGGGTGCCAGCGTGGTGGTGTCGATG
GTAGAACGAAGCGGCGTCGAAGCCTGTAAAGCGGCGGTGCACAATCTTCTCGCGCAACGCGTCAGTGGGC
TGATCATTAACTATCCGCTGGATGACCAGGATGCCATTGCTGTGGAAGCTGCCTGCACTAATGTTCCGGC
GTTATTTCTTGATGTCTCTGACCAGACACCCATCAACAGTATTATTTTCTCCCATGAAGACGGTACGCGA
CTGGGCGTGGAGCATCTGGTCGCATTGGGTCACCAGCAAATCGCGCTGTTAGCGGGCCCATTAAGTTCTG
TCTCGGCGCGTCTGCGTCTGGCTGGCTGGCATAAATATCTCACTCGCAATCAAATTCAGCCGATAGCGGA
ACGGGAAGGCGACTGGAGTGCCATGTCCGGTTTTCAACAAACCATGCAAATGCTGAATGAGGGCATCGTT
CCCACTGCGATGCTGGTTGCCAACGATCAGATGGCGCTGGGCGCAATGCGCGCCATTACCGAGTCCGGGC
TGCGCGTTGGTGCGGATATCTCGGTAGTGGGATACGACGATACCGAAGACAGCTCATGTTATATCCCGCC
GTTAACCACCATCAAACAGGATTTTCGCCTGCTGGGGCAAACCAGCGTGGACCGCTTGCTGCAACTCTCT
CAGGGCCAGGCGGTGAAGGGCAATCAGCTGTTGCCCGTCTCACTGGTGAAAAGAAAAACCACCCTGGCGC
CCAATACGCAAACCGCCTCTCCCCGCGCGTTGGCCGATTCATTAATGCAGCTGGCACGACAGGTTTCCCG
ACTGGAAAGCGGGCAGTGAGCGCAACGCAATTAATGTAAGTTAGCTCACTCATTAGGCACAATTCTCATG
TTTGACAGCTTATCATCGACTGCACGGTGCACCAATGCTTCTGGCGTCAGGCAGCCATCGGAAGCTGTGG
TATGGCTGTGCAGGTCGTAAATCACTGCATAATTCGTGTCGCTCAAGGCGCACTCCCGTTCTGGATAATG
TTTTTTGCGCCGACATCATAACGGTTCTGGCAAATATTCTGAAATGAGCTGTTGACAATTAATCATCGGC
TCGTATAATGTGTGGAATTGTGAGCGGATAACAATTTCACACAGGAAACAGCCAGTCCGTTTAGGTGTTT
TCACGAGCACTTCACCAACAAGGACCATAGATTATGAAAACTGAAGAAGGTAAACTGGTAATCTGGATTA
ACGGCGATAAAGGCTATAACGGTCTCGCTGAAGTCGGTAAGAAATTCGAGAAAGATACCGGAATTAAAGT
CACCGTTGAGCATCCGGATAAACTGGAAGAGAAATTCCCACAGGTTGCGGCAACTGGCGATGGCCCTGAC
ATTATCTTCTGGGCACACGACCGCTTTGGTGGCTACGCTCAATCTGGCCTGTTGGCTGAAATCACCCCGG
ACAAAGCGTTCCAGGACAAGCTGTATCCGTTTACCTGGGATGCCGTACGTTACAACGGCAAGCTGATTGC
TTACCCGATCGCTGTTGAAGCGTTATCGCTGATTTATAACAAAGACCTGCTGCCGAACCCGCCAAAAACC
TTGGAAGAGATCCCGGCGCTGGATAAAGAACTGAAAGCGAAAGGTAAGAGCGCGCTGATGTTCAACCTGC
AAGAACCGTACTTCACCTGGCCGCTGATTGCTGCTGACGGGGGTTATGCGTTCAAGTATGAAAACGGCAA
GTACGACATTAAAGACGTGGGCGTGGATAACGCTGGCGCGAAAGCGGGTCTGACCTTCCTGGTTGACCTG
ATTAAAAACAAACACATGAATGCAGACACCGATTACTCCATCGCAGAAGCTGCCTTTAATAAAGGCGAAA
CAGCGATGACCATCAACGGCCCGTGGGCATGGTCCAACATCGACACCAGCAAAGTGAATTATGGTGTAAC
GGTACTGCCGACCTTCAAGGGTCAACCATCCAAACCGTTCGTTGGCGTGCTGAGCGCAGGTATTAACGCC
GCCAGTCCGAACAAAGAGCTGGCAAAAGAGTTCCTCGAAAACTATCTGCTGACTGATGAAGGTCTGGAAG
CGGTTAATAAAGACAAACCGCTGGGTGCCGTAGCGCTGAAGTCTTACGAGGAAGAGTTGGCGAAAGATCC
ACGTATTGCCGCCACCATGGAAAACGCCCAGAAAGGTGAAATCATGCCGAACATCCCGCAGATGTCCGCT
TTCTGGTATGCCGTGCGTACTGCGGTGATCAACGCCGCCAGCGGTCGTCAGACTGTCGATGAAGCCCTGA
AAGACGCGCAGACTAATTCGAGCTCGAACAACAACAACAATAACAATAACAACAACCTCGGGATCGAGGG
AAGGATTTCAGAATTTGAAAACCTGTATTTTCAGGGCGGTTCGCTCGAGCACCACCATCACCATCACCAT
CACCATCATGGTGGTTCATGCGGGGGGTCTGGTGGTTCAGGGGGCAGTGGCGGTTCTAAACTGCTTATGA
TCATTCATGATCGCCGCGAATTTGCCAAATTTGAGAAGGAAAAAATGAACGCTAAATGGGATACGGGCGA
AAACCCCATTTACAAGTCAGCTGTGACGACCGTTGTAAACCCGAAGTATGAGGGGAAATAGTGATAAGGA
TCCTCTAGAGTCGACCTGCAGGCAAGCTTGCATCACCACCATCACCATTAATAGCTTGGCACTGGCCGTC
GTTTTACAACGTCGTGACTGGGAAAACCCTGGCGTTACCCAACTTAATCGCCTTGCAGCACATCCCCCTT
TCGCCAGCTGGCGTAATAGCGAAGAGGCCCGCACCGATCGCCCTTCCCAACAGTTGCGCAGCCTGAATGG
CGAATGGCAGCTTGGCTGTTTTGGCGGATGAGATAAGATTTTCAGCCTGATACAGATTAAATCAGAACGC
AGAAGCGGTCTGATAAAACAGAATTTGCCTGGCGGCAGTAGCGCGGTGGTCCCACCTGACCCCATGCCGA
ACTCAGAAGTGAAACGCCGTAGCGCCGATGGTAGTGTGGGGTCTCCCCATGCGAGAGTAGGGAACTGCCA
GGCATCAAATAAAACGAAAGGCTCAGTCGAAAGACTGGGCCTTTCGTTTTATCTGTTGTTTGTCGGTGAA
CGCTCTCCTGAGTAGGACAAATCCGCCGGGAGCGGATTTGAACGTTGCGAAGCAACGGCCCGGAGGGTGG
CGGGCAGGACGCCCGCCATAAACTGCCAGGCATCAAATTAAGCAGAAGGCCATCCTGACGGATGGCCTTT
TTGCGTTTCTACAAACTCTTTTGTTTATTTTTCTAAATACATTCAAATATGTATCCGCTCATGAGACAAT
AACCCTGATAAATGCTTCAATAATATTGAAAAAGGAAGAGTATGAGTATTCAACATTTCCGTGTCGCCCT
TATTCCCTTTTTTGCGGCATTTTGCCTTCCTGTTTTTGCTCACCCAGAAACGCTGGTGAAAGTAAAAGAT
GCTGAAGATCAGTTGGGTGCACGAGTGGGTTACATCGAACTGGATCTCAACAGCGGTAAGATCCTTGAGA
GTTTTCGCCCCGAAGAACGTTTCCCAATGATGAGCACTTTTAAAGTTCTGCTATGTGGCGCGGTATTATC
CCGTGTTGACGCCGGGCAAGAGCAACTCGGTCGCCGCATACACTATTCTCAGAATGACTTGGTTGAGTAC
TCACCAGTCACAGAAAAGCATCTTACGGATGGCATGACAGTAAGAGAATTATGCAGTGCTGCCATAACCA
TGAGTGATAACACTGCGGCCAACTTACTTCTGACAACGATCGGAGGACCGAAGGAGCTAACCGCTTTTTT
GCACAACATGGGGGATCATGTAACTCGCCTTGATCGTTGGGAACCGGAGCTGAATGAAGCCATACCAAAC
GACGAGCGTGACACCACGATGCCTGTAGCAATGGCAACAACGTTGCGCAAACTATTAACTGGCGAACTAC
TTACTCTAGCTTCCCGGCAACAATTAATAGACTGGATGGAGGCGGATAAAGTTGCAGGACCACTTCTGCG
CTCGGCCCTTCCGGCTGGCTGGTTTATTGCTGATAAATCTGGAGCCGGTGAGCGTGGGTCTCGCGGTATC
ATTGCAGCACTGGGGCCAGATGGTAAGCCCTCCCGTATCGTAGTTATCTACACGACGGGGAGTCAGGCAA
CTATGGATGAACGAAATAGACAGATCGCTGAGATAGGTGCCTCACTGATTAAGCATTGGTAACTGTCAGA
CCAAGTTTACTCATATATACTTTAGATTGATT
[38 nt withheld, positions 6333-6370]
A
[37 nt withheld, positions 6372-6408]
ATTTTGTTAAAATTCGCGTTAAATTTTTGTTAAATCAGCTCATTTTTTAACCAATAGGCCGAAATCGGCA
AAATCCCTTATAAATCAAAAGAATAGCCCGAGATAGGGT
[37 nt withheld, positions 6518-6554]
AAAGAACGTGGACTCCAACGTCAAAGG
[141 nt withheld, positions 6582-6722]
G
[125 nt withheld, positions 6724-6848]
AAAGGATCTAGGTGAAGATCCTTTTTGATAATCTCATGACCAAAATCCCTTAACGTGAGTTTTCGTTCCA
CTGAGCGTCAGACCCCGTAGAAAAGATCAAAGGATCTTC
Features (pLannotate 1.2.2; 23 found; start..end, strand, type, name):
      1..589     +  rep_origin     ori: high-copy-number ColE1/pMB1/pBR322/pUC origin of replication
    775..844     -  misc_feature   bom (fragment): basis of mobility region from pBR322
    842..940     -  misc_feature   bom (fragment): basis of mobility region from pBR322
   1042..1233    -  CDS            rop: Rop protein, which maintains plasmids at low copy number; rop
   1250..1630    +  CDS            YPB1_ECOLX: Protein predicted: Swiss-Prot protein existence level 4. From Escherichia coli.
   1729..1806    +  promoter       lacIq promoter: lacI (mutant); In the lacIq allele, a single base change in the promoter boosts expression of the lacI gene about 10-fold.
   1807..2889    +  CDS            lacI: lac repressor; lacI; The lac repressor binds to the lac operator to inhibit transcription in E. coli. This inhibition can be relieved by adding lactose or isopropyl-β-D-thiogalactopyranoside (IPTG).
   2902..2923    +  protein_bind   CAP binding site: CAP binding activates transcription in the presence of cAMP. E. coli catabolite activator protein
   2942..2959    +  promoter       tet promoter (fragment): E. coli promoter for tetracycline efflux protein gene
   3132..3160    +  promoter       tac promoter: strong E. coli promoter; hybrid between the trp and lac UV5 promoters
   3168..3184    +  protein_bind   lac operator: The lac repressor binds to the lac operator to inhibit transcription in E. coli. This inhibition can be relieved by adding lactose or isopropyl-β-D-thiogalactopyranoside (IPTG). lac repressor encoded by lacI
   3254..4354    +  CDS            MBP: maltose binding protein from E. coli; malE (mutated); This version of the gene does not encode a signal sequence, so MBP will remain in the cytosol.
   4427..4447    +  CDS            TEV site: tobacco etch virus (TEV) protease recognition and cleavage site
   4463..4486    +  CDS            8xHis: 8xHis affinity tag
   4538..4678    +  CDS            ITGB1 (fragment): ITB1_BOVIN - Experimental evidence at protein level: Swiss-Prot protein existence level 1. Integrins alpha-1/beta-1, alpha-2/beta-1, alpha-10/beta-1 and alpha-11/beta-1 are receptors for collagen. Integrins alpha-1/beta-1 and alpha-2/beta-2 recognize the proline-hydroxylated sequence G-F-P-G- E-R in collagen. Integrins alpha-2/beta-1, alpha-3/beta-1, alpha- 4/beta-1, alpha-5/beta-1, alpha-8/beta-1, alpha-10/beta-1, alpha- 11/beta-1 and alpha-V/beta-1 are receptors for fibronectin. Alpha- 4/beta-1 recognizes one or more domains within the alternatively spliced CS-1 and CS-5 regions of fibronect
   4688..4714    +  misc_feature   MCS (fragment): pUC18/19 multiple cloning site
   4750..4904    +  CDS            lacZα (fragment): LacZα fragment of β-galactosidase; lacZ fragment
   4997..5112    +  ncRNA          5S rRNA: Accession: RF00001 - 5S ribosomal RNA
   5116..5202    +  terminator     rrnB T1 terminator: Escherichia coli rrnB; transcription terminator T1 from the E. coli rrnB gene
   5294..5321    +  terminator     rrnB T2 terminator: transcription terminator T2 from the E. coli rrnB gene
   5340..5431    +  promoter       AmpR promoter: bla
   5432..6292    +  CDS            AmpR: β-lactamase; bla; confers resistance to ampicillin, carbenicillin, and related antibiotics
   6334..6847    -  rep_origin     M13 ori (sequence partly withheld): M13 bacteriophage origin of replication; arrow indicates direction of (+) strand synthesis
