[The description below was written by a language model from this plasmid's Addgene catalogue record and pLannotate feature annotations shown in this document.]
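Description:
His10-B1 Integrin is a bacterial expression plasmid built on the pMal-RTH backbone, a pMAL-type vector, for producing the cytosolic domain of human β1 integrin (ITGB1) as a recombinant protein in E. coli. It replicates from a ColE1/pMB1-family origin accompanied by the rop gene and a pBR322 bom region, consistent with its catalogued low-copy status, and is selected with ampicillin through the β-lactamase gene. An M13 phage origin is also present, which in principle allows single-stranded DNA production.

The catalogue lists the promoter simply as Lac. The feature table resolves this as a tac promoter with a downstream lac operator, held in check by a plasmid-borne lacI gene driven by the lacIq promoter, so expression is inducible with IPTG. The open reading frame begins with a signal-sequence-less maltose binding protein, which stays in the cytoplasm and aids solubility and amylose-based purification. This is followed by a TEV protease site, a polyhistidine tag and then the short ITGB1 fragment, a roughly 240 bp synthesized insert cloned between XhoI and BamHI. The annotation software labels the tag as 8xHis and matches the insert to a bovine entry, but the record describes a His10 tag and a human sequence. Because the TEV site lies upstream of the histidine tag, protease treatment should remove MBP while leaving the "uncleavable" His10 attached to the integrin tail. Residual lacZα sequence and the rrnB T1 and T2 terminators follow the insert.

The associated publication concerns phase separation in integrin clustering and nascent adhesion formation. The record itself states only that the plasmid is for bacterial expression of the His10-tagged β1 cytosolic domain.
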