Addgene plasmid #186139: His10-B1 Integrin
Purpose: For expression of recombinant his10-beta1 integrin cytosolic domain in bacteria
Depositing lab: Michael Rosen. Depositing organization: University of Texas Southwestern Medical Center. Publication: Synergistic phase separation of two pathways promotes integrin clustering and nascent adhesion formation. Case LB, De Pasquale M, Henry L, Rosen MK. Elife. 2022 Jan 20;11. pii: 72588. doi: 10.7554/eLife.72588. PubMed 35049497.
Backbone
  Vector backbone: pMal-RTH
  Backbone size w/o insert (bp): 6600
  Vector type: Bacterial Expression
Growth in bacteria
  Bacterial resistance: Ampicillin, 100 μg/mL
  Growth temperature: 37°C
  Growth strain: DH5alpha
  Copy number: Low Copy
Gene/Insert
  Gene/Insert name: ITGB1
  Species: H. sapiens (human)
  Insert size (bp): 240
  Entrez Gene: ITGB1 (a.k.a. CD29, FNRB, GPIIA, MDF2, MSK12, VLA-BETA, VLAB)
  Promoter: Lac
  Tag / fusion protein: MBP + uncleavable His10 (N terminal on insert)
  Cloning method: Restriction Enzyme; 5′ cloning site XhoI (not destroyed); 3′ cloning site BamHI (not destroyed)
  Sequencing primers: 5′ pMAL-Fwd; 3′ pMAL-Rev
Resource information
  A portion of this plasmid was derived from a plasmid made by: Synthesized
Terms and licenses: Academic/Nonprofit Terms; Industry Terms: Not Available to Industry
How to cite: His10-B1 Integrin was a gift from Michael Rosen (Addgene plasmid # 186139 ; http://n2t.net/addgene:186139 ; RRID:Addgene_186139)
